>Addgene plasmid #72779 | pAWSV-26 | depositor full sequence | sequence record 133584 | pAWSV-26 sequence 4462 bps
CACCTAAATTGTAAGCGTTAATATTTTGTTAAAATTCGCGTTAAATTTTTGTTAAATCAGCTCATTTTTT
AACCAATAGGCCGAAATCGGCAAAATCCCTTATAAATCAAAAGAATAGACCGAGATAGGGT
[37 nt withheld, positions 132-168]
AAAGAACGTGGACTCCAACGTCAAAGG
[49 nt withheld, positions 196-244]
T
[91 nt withheld, positions 246-336]
G
[124 nt withheld, positions 338-461]
CCCATTCGCCATTCAGGCTGCGCAACTGTTGGGAAGGGCGATCGGTGCGGGCCTCTTCGCTATTACGCCA
GCTGGCGAAAGGGGGATGTGCTGCAAGGCGATTAAGTTGGGTAACGCCAGGGTTTTCCCAGTCACGACGT
TGTAAAACGACGGCCAGTGAATTGTAATACGACTCACTATAGGGCGAATTGGGTACAGGCGCGCCTCAGC
CTAAAGCTTTTTCCCCGTATCCCCCCAGGTGTCTGCAGGCTCAAAGAGCAGCGAGAAGCGTTCAGAGGAA
AGCGATCCCGTGCCACCTTCCCCGTGCCCGGGCTGTCCCCGCACGCTGCCGGCTCGGGGATGCGGGGGGA
GCGCCGGACCGGAGCGGAGCCCCGGGCGGCTCGCTGCTGCCCCCTAGCGGGGGAGGGACGTAATTACATC
CCTGGGGGCTTTGGGGGGGGGCTGTCCCCGTGCACTCAGCCTAAAGCTTTTTCCCCGTATCCCCCCAGGT
GTCTGCAGGCTCAAAGAGCAGCGAGAAGCGTTCAGAGGAAAGCGATCCCGTGCCACCTTCCCCGTGCCCG
GGCTGTCCCCGCACGCTGCCGGCTCGGGGATGCGGGGGGAGCGCCGGACCGGAGCGGAGCCCCGGGCGGC
TCGCTGCTGCCCCCTAGCGGGGGAGGGACGTAATTACATCCCTGGGGGCTTTGGGGGGGGGCTGTCCCCA
CTAGTGATTCGAGGCAGTGAAAAAAATGCTTTATTTGTGAAATTTGTGATGCTATTGCTTTATTTGTAAC
CATTATAAGCTGCAATAAACAAGTTAACAACAACAATTGATCGTCCGGAATTCCGTTGCGGATCCGGACA
CAATACATAGCAGGACAGGAAGTAAGGAAGGTGAGAAAGGCCATGTCATGGAAATCCACATCCAAGGAAG
GGCGCACATACACAGCAATACACGAAGGACTGGCATGCAGGTGGCCATGGCTGCTGTCAGACAGGAAAGA
TGGCAATATGTTGGCATAGCAGGTTCCCAGTTCAACAGCTATGCCAGCATCTTGCCTCCTCTCCAGTTCC
AAGTTACAGGAGAATACTATGACTCTTCAGTGTTTTACTTTTCCAAAATTTTTCCTTTCACCTGAGGGAG
GGAAAACACACTCATTAATTGAAAGCGCACTTATTTCTGATCATAACAACATAGTCTTCCTTAGAGTGTC
CGCTTTTGAAGATGTAGTTAGGCACAGGAGGTTTGTGGGTAGTTCCATTTTTTTAATGGTCTTTGATCTA
AAATGAACCTCGAGAATGTTTATGGACTAAGATCTTCAGCCTAAAGCTTTTTCCCCGTATCCCCCCAGGT
GTCTGCAGGCTCAAAGAGCAGCGAGAAGCGTTCAGAGGAAAGCGATCCCGTGCCACCTTCCCCGTGCCCG
GGCTGTCCCCGCACGCTGCCGGCTCGGGGATGCGGGGGGAGCGCCGGACCGGAGCGGAGCCCCGGGCGGC
TCGCTGCTGCCCCCTAGCGGGGGAGGGACGTAATTACATCCCTGGGGGCTTTGGGGGGGGGCTGTCCCCG
TGCACTCAGCCTAAAGCTTTTTCCCCGTATCCCCCCAGGTGTCTGCAGGCTCAAAGAGCAGCGAGAAGCG
TTCAGAGGAAAGCGATCCCGTGCCACCTTCCCCGTGCCCGGGCTGTCCCCGCACGCTGCCGGCTCGGGGA
TGCGGGGGGAGCGCCGGACCGGAGCGGAGCCCCGGGCGGCTCGCTGCTGCCCCCTAGCGGGGGAGGGACG
TAATTACATCCCTGGGGGCTTTGGGGGGGGGCTGTCCCCATTTAAATCAGCTCCAGCTTTTGTTCCCTTT
AGTGAGGGTTAATTTCGAGCTTGGCGTAATCATGGTCATAGCTGTTTCCTGTGTGAAATTGTTATCCGCT
CACAATTCCACACAACATACGAGCCGGAAGCATAAAGTGTAAAGCCTGGGGTGCCTAATGAGTGAGCTAA
CTCACATTAATTGCGTTGCGCTCACTGCCCGCTTTCCAGTCGGGAAACCTGTCGTGCCAGCTGCATTAAT
GAATCGGCCAACGCGCGGGGAGAGGCGGTTTGCGTATTGGGCGCTCTTCCGCTTCCTCGCTCACTGACTC
GCTGCGCTCGGTCGTTCGGCTGCGGCGAGCGGTATCAGCTCACTCAAAGGCGGTAATACGGTTATCCACA
GAATCAGGGGATAACGCAGGAAAGAACATGTGAGCAAAAGGCCAGCAAAAGGCCAGGAACCGTAAAAAGG
CCGCGTTGCTGGCGTTTTTCCATAGGCTCCGCCCCCCTGACGAGCATCACAAAAATCGACGCTCAAGTCA
GAGGTGGCGAAACCCGACAGGACTATAAAGATACCAGGCGTTTCCCCCTGGAAGCTCCCTCGTGCGCTCT
CCTGTTCCGACCCTGCCGCTTACCGGATACCTGTCCGCCTTTCTCCCTTCGGGAAGCGTGGCGCTTTCTC
ATAGCTCACGCTGTAGGTATCTCAGTTCGGTGTAGGTCGTTCGCTCCAAGCTGGGCTGTGTGCACGAACC
CCCCGTTCAGCCCGACCGCTGCGCCTTATCCGGTAACTATCGTCTTGAGTCCAACCCGGTAAGACACGAC
TTATCGCCACTGGCAGCAGCCACTGGTAACAGGATTAGCAGAGCGAGGTATGTAGGCGGTGCTACAGAGT
TCTTGAAGTGGTGGCCTAACTACGGCTACACTAGAAGGACAGTATTTGGTATCTGCGCTCTGCTGAAGCC
AGTTACCTTCGGAAAAAGAGTTGGTAGCTCTTGATCCGGCAAACAAACCACCGCTGGTAGCGGTGGTTTT
TTTGTTTGCAAGCAGCAGATTACGCGCAGAAAAAAAGGATCTCAAGAAGATCCTTTGATCTTTTCTACGG
GGTCTGACGCTCAGTGGAACGAAAACTCACGTTAAGGGATTTTGGTCATGAGATTATCAAAAAGGATCTT
CACCTAGATCCTTTTAAATTAAAAATGAAGTTTTAAATCAATCTAAAGTATATATGAGTAAACTTGGTCT
GACAGTTACCAATGCTTAATCAGTGAGGCACCTATCTCAGCGATCTGTCTATTTCGTTCATCCATAGTTG
CCTGACTCCCCGTCGTGTAGATAACTACGATACGGGAGGGCTTACCATCTGGCCCCAGTGCTGCAATGAT
ACCGCGAGACCCACGCTCACCGGCTCCAGATTTATCAGCAATAAACCAGCCAGCCGGAAGGGCCGAGCGC
AGAAGTGGTCCTGCAACTTTATCCGCCTCCATCCAGTCTATTAATTGTTGCCGGGAAGCTAGAGTAAGTA
GTTCGCCAGTTAATAGTTTGCGCAACGTTGTTGCCATTGCTACAGGCATCGTGGTGTCACGCTCGTCGTT
TGGTATGGCTTCATTCAGCTCCGGTTCCCAACGATCAAGGCGAGTTACATGATCCCCCATGTTGTGCAAA
AAAGCGGTTAGCTCCTTCGGTCCTCCGATCGTTGTCAGAAGTAAGTTGGCCGCAGTGTTATCACTCATGG
TTATGGCAGCACTGCATAATTCTCTTACTGTCATGCCATCCGTAAGATGCTTTTCTGTGACTGGTGAGTA
CTCAACCAAGTCATTCTGAGAATAGTGTATGCGGCGACCGAGTTGCTCTTGCCCGGCGTCAATACGGGAT
AATACCGCGCCACATAGCAGAACTTTAAAAGTGCTCATCATTGGAAAACGTTCTTCGGGGCGAAAACTCT
CAAGGATCTTACCGCTGTTGAGATCCAGTTCGATGTAACCCACTCGTGCACCCAACTGATCTTCAGCATC
TTTTACTTTCACCAGCGTTTCTGGGTGAGCAAAAACAGGAAGGCAAAATGCCGCAAAAAAGGGAATAAGG
GCGACACGGAAATGTTGAATACTCATACTCTTCCTTTTTCAATATTATTGAAGCATTTATCAGGGTTATT
GTCTCATGAGCGGATACATATTTGAATGTATTTAGAAAAATAAACAAATAGGGGTTCCGCGCACATTTCC
CCGAAAAGTGC
Features (pLannotate 1.2.2; 13 found; start..end, strand, type, name):
     33..461     -  rep_origin     f1 ori (sequence partly withheld): f1 bacteriophage origin of replication; arrow indicates direction of (+) strand synthesis
    466..623     -  CDS            lacZα (fragment): LacZα fragment of β-galactosidase; lacZ fragment
    626..644     +  promoter       T7 promoter: promoter for bacteriophage T7 RNA polymerase
   1175..1256    -  polyA_signal   SV40 poly(A) signal: SV40 polyadenylation signal
   1432..1510    -  ncRNA          mir-31 (fragment): Accession: RF00661 - microRNA mir-31
   2277..2295    -  promoter       T3 promoter: promoter for bacteriophage T3 RNA polymerase
   2340..2356    -  protein_bind   lac operator: The lac repressor binds to the lac operator to inhibit transcription in E. coli. This inhibition can be relieved by adding lactose or isopropyl-β-D-thiogalactopyranoside (IPTG). lac repressor encoded by lacI
   2364..2394    -  promoter       lac promoter: promoter for the E. coli lac operon
   2409..2430    -  protein_bind   CAP binding site: CAP binding activates transcription in the presence of cAMP. E. coli catabolite activator protein
   2443..2535    -  CDS            lacI (fragment): lac repressor; lacI; The lac repressor binds to the lac operator to inhibit transcription in E. coli. This inhibition can be relieved by adding lactose or isopropyl-β-D-thiogalactopyranoside (IPTG).
   2718..3306    -  rep_origin     ori: high-copy-number ColE1/pMB1/pBR322/pUC origin of replication
   3477..4337    -  CDS            AmpR: β-lactamase; bla; confers resistance to ampicillin, carbenicillin, and related antibiotics
   4338..4442    -  promoter       AmpR promoter: bla
