[The description below was written by a language model from this plasmid's Addgene catalogue record and pLannotate feature annotations shown in this document.]
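Description:
pAWSV-26 is a small (about 4.5 kb) bacterial cloning plasmid built on the pBT264 backbone and carrying a miR-31 microRNA insert; the catalogue summarises it simply as pBT264-[miR-31]. The backbone has the layout of a pBluescript-style phagemid. A high-copy ColE1/pUC-type origin drives replication in E. coli, an f1 origin allows single-stranded DNA production with helper phage, and β-lactamase expressed from its own bla promoter gives ampicillin selection. The cloning region sits within an interrupted lacZα segment under the lac promoter, operator and CAP binding site. It is flanked by opposing T7 and T3 phage promoters.

Within that region, the annotation detects a fragment matching the mir-31 microRNA family. It lies in the same orientation as, and upstream of, an SV40 polyadenylation signal, which would terminate and polyadenylate a transcript carrying the microRNA in mammalian cells. No mammalian promoter is annotated. Several hundred bases on either side of the microRNA carry no annotation, so the record does not state what, if anything, drives miR-31 expression from this plasmid or what else lies in those stretches. No mammalian selection marker, reporter or viral element is annotated either.

The associated publication concerns massively parallel, high-order combinatorial genetics in human cells. The bracketed insert notation and the simple cloning backbone suggest that this plasmid serves as a storage or entry vector holding a single microRNA unit for later assembly into combinatorial expression constructs. The record does not spell out that role, so it remains an inference.
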