Addgene plasmid #72779: pAWSV-26
Purpose: pBT264-[miR-31]
Depositing lab: Timothy Lu. Depositing organization: Massachusetts Institute of Technology. Publication: Massively parallel high-order combinatorial genetics in human cells. Wong AS, Choi GC, Cheng AA, Purcell O, Lu TK. Nat Biotechnol. 2015 Sep;33(9):952-61. doi: 10.1038/nbt.3326. Epub 2015 Aug 17. PubMed 26280411.
Backbone
  Vector backbone: pBT264
Growth in bacteria
  Bacterial resistance: Ampicillin, 100 μg/mL
  Growth temperature: 37°C
  Growth strain: DH5alpha
  Copy number: Unknown
Gene/Insert
  Gene/Insert name: [miR-31]
Terms and licenses: Academic/Nonprofit Terms; Industry Terms: Not Available to Industry
How to cite: pAWSV-26 was a gift from Timothy Lu (Addgene plasmid # 72779 ; http://n2t.net/addgene:72779 ; RRID:Addgene_72779)
