>Addgene plasmid #72779 | pAWSV-26 | addgene partial sequence | sequence record 137853 | SV40pA-R 5'-GAAATTTGTGATGCTATTGC-3'
CAACAACAATTGATCGTCCGGAATTCCGTTGCGGATCCGGACACAATACATAGCAGGACAGGAAGTAAGG
AAGGTGAGAAAGGCCATGTCATGGAAATCCACATCCAAGGAAGGGCGCACATACACAGCAATACACGAAG
GACTGGCATGCAGGTGGCCATGGCTGCTGTCAGACAGGAAAGATGGCAATATGTTGGCATAGCAGGTTCC
CAGTTCAACAGCTATGCCAGCATCTTGCCTCCTCTCCAGTTCCAAGTTACAGGAGAATACTATGACTCTT
CAGTGTTTTACTTTTCCAAAATTTTTCCTTTCACCTGAGGGAGGGAAAACACACTCATTAATTGAAAGCG
CACTTATTTCTGATCATAACAACATAGTCTTCCTTAGAGTGTCCGCTTTTGAAGATGTAGTTAGGCACAG
GAGGTTTGTGGGTAGTTCCATTTTTTTAATGGTCTTTGATCTAAAATGAACCTCGAGAATGTTTATGGAC
TAAGATCTTCAGCCTAAAGCTTTTTCCCCGTATCCCCCCAGGTGTCTGCAGGCTCAAAGAGCAGCGAGAA
GCGTTCAGAGGAAAGCGATCCCGTGCCACCTTCCCCGTGCCCGGGCTGTCCCCGCACGCTGCCGGCTCGG
GGATGCGGGGGGAGCGCCGGACCGGAGCGGAGCCCCGGGCGGCTCGCTGCTGCCCCCTAGCGGGGGAGGG
ACGTAATTACATCCCTGGGGGCTTTGGGGGGGGGCTGTCCCCGTGCACTCAGCCTAAAGCTTTTTCCCCG
TATCCCCCCAGGTGTCTGCAGGCTCAAAGAGCAGCGAGAAGCGTTCAGAGGAAAGCGATCCCGTGCCACC
TTCCCCGTGCCCGGGCTGTCCCCGCACGCTGCCGGCTCG
