>Addgene plasmid #72779 | pAWSV-26 | addgene partial sequence | sequence record 137854 | M13-Rev 5'-CAGGAAACAGCTATGACC-3'
AAGCTGGAGCTGATTTAAATGGGGACAGCCCCCCCCCAAAGCCCCCAGGGATGTAATTACGTCCCTCCCC
CGCTAGGGGGCAGCAGCGAGCCGCCCGGGGCTCCGCTCCGGTCCGGCGCTCCCCCCGCATCCCCGAGCCG
GCAGCGTGCGGGGACAGCCCGGGCACGGGGAAGGTGGCACGGGATCGCTTTCCTCTGAACGCTTCTCGCT
GCTCTTTGAGCCTGCAGACACCTGGGGGGATACGGGGAAAAAGCTTTAGGCTGAGTGCACGGGGACAGCC
CCCCCCCAAAGCCCCCAGGGATGTAATTACGTCCCTCCCCCGCTAGGGGGCAGCAGCGAGCCGCCCGGGG
CTCCGCTCCGGTCCGGCGCTCCCCCCGCATCCCCGAGCCGGCAGCGTGCGGGGACAGCCCGGGCACGGGG
AAGGTGGCACGGGATCGCTTTCCTCTGAACGCTTCTCGCTGCTCTTTGAGCCTGCAGACACCTGGGGGGA
TACGGGGAAAAAGCTTTAGGCTGAAGATCTTAGTCCATAAACATTCTCGAGGTTCATTTTAGATCAAAGA
CCATTAAAAAAATGGAACTACCCACAAACCTCCTGTGCCTAACTACATCTTCAAAAGCGGACACTCTAAG
GAAGACTATGTTGTTATGATCAGAAATAA
